>Addgene plasmid #31388 | pINS-Blast | depositor full sequence | sequence record 14380 | Author sequence
AATTCTGTCAGCCGTTAAGTGTTCCTGTGTCACTGAAAATTGCTTTGAGAGGCTCTAAGGGCTTCTCAGT
GCGTTACATCCCTGGCTTGTTGTCCACAACCGTTAAACCTTAAAAGCTTTAAAAGCCTTATATATTCTTT
TTTTTCTTATAAAACTTAAAACCTTAGAGGCTATTTAAGTTGCTGATTTATATTAATTTTATTGTTCAAA
CATGAGAGCTTAGTACGTGAAACATGAGAGCTTAGTACGTTAGCCATGAGAGCTTAGTACGTTAGCCATG
AGGGTTTAGTTCGTTAAACATGAGAGCTTAGTACGTTAAACATGAGAGCTTAGTACGTGAAACATGAGAG
CTTAGTACGTACTATCAACAGGTTGAACTGCTGATCAACAGATCCTCTACGCGGCCGCGGTACCATAACT
TCGTATAGCATACATTATACGAAGTTATCTGGAATTCCCCGGGCTCGAGAACATATGGCCATGGGGATCC
GCGGCCGCAATTGTTAACAGATCCGTCGACGGTATACAGACATGATAAGATACATTGATGAGTTTGGACA
AACCACAACTAGAATGCAGTGAAAAAAATGCTTTATTTGTGAAATTTGTGATGCTATTGCTTTATTTGTA
ACCATTATAAGCTGCAATAAACAAGTTGGGGTGGGCGAAGAACTCCAGCATGAGATCCCCGCGCTGGAGG
ATCATCCAGCCGGCGTCCCGGAAAACGATTCCGAAGCCCAACCTTTCATAGAAGGCGGCGGTGGAATCGA
AATCTCGTAGCACGTGTCAGTCCTGCTCCTCGGCCACGAAGTGCTTAGCCCTCCCACACATAACCAGAGG
GCAGCAATTCACGAATCCCAACTGCCGTCGGCTGTCCATCACTGTCCTTCACTATGGCTTTGATCCCAGG
ATGCAGATCGAGAAGCACCTGTCGGCACCGTCCGCAGGGGCTCAAGATGCCCCTGTTCTCATTTCCGATC
GCGACGATACAAGTCAGGTTGCCAGCTGCCGCAGCAGCAGCAGTGCCCAGCACCACGAGTTCTGCACAAG
GTCCCCCAGTAAAATGATATACATTGACACCAGTGAAGATGCGGCCGTCGCTAGAGAGAGCTGCGCTGGC
GACGCTGTAGTCTTCAGAGATGGGGATGCTGTTGATTGTAGCCGTTGCTCTTTCAATGAGGGTGGATTCT
TCTTGAGACAAAGGCTTGGCCATGGTTTAGTTCCTCACCTTGTCGTATTATACTATGCCGATATACTATG
CCGATGATTAATTGTCAACACGTGCTGATCAGATCCGAAAATGGATATACAAGCTCCCGGGAGCTTTTTG
CAAAAGCCTAGGCCTCCAAAAAAGCCTCCTCACTACTTCTGGAATAGCTCAGAGGCAGAGGCGGCCTCGG
CCTCTGCATAAATAAAAAAAATTAGTCAGCCATGGGGCGGAGAATGGGCGGAACTGGGCGGAGTTAGGGG
CGGGATGGGCGGAGTTAGGGGCGGGACTATGGTTGCTGACTAATTGAGATGCATGCTTTGCATACTTCTG
CCTGCTGGGGAGCCTGGGGACTTTCCACACCTGGTTGCTGACTAATTGAGATGCATGCTTTGCATACTTC
TGCCTGCTGGGGAGCCTGGGGACTTTCCACACCCTAACTGACACACATTCCACAGAATTATCCCGGGGTG
GGCGAAGAACTCCAGCATGAGATCCCCGCGCTGGAGGATCATCCAGCCGGCGTCCCGGAAAACGATTCCG
AAGCCCAACCTTTCATAGAAGGCGGCGGTGGAATCGAAATCTCGTGATGGCAGGTTGGGCGTCGCTTGGT
CGGTCATTTCGAACCCCAGAGTCCCGCTCAGAAGAACTCGTCAAGAAGGCGATAGAAGGCGATGCGCTGC
GAATCGGGAGCGGCGATACCGTAAAGCACGAGGAAGCGGTCAGCCCATTCGCCGCCAAGCTCTTCAGCAA
TATCACGGGTAGCCAACGCTATGTCCTGATAGCGGTCCGCCACACCCAGCCGGCCACAGTCGATGAATCC
AGAAAAGCGGCCATTTTCCACCATGATATTCGGCAAGCAGGCATCGCCATGTGTCACGACGAGATCCTCG
CCGTCGGGCATGCGCGCCTTGAGCCTGGCGAACAGTTCGGCTGGCGCGAGCCCCTGATGCTCTTCGTCCA
GATCATCCTGATCGACAAGACCGGCTTCCATCCGAGTACGTGCTCGCTCGATGCGATGTTTCGCTTGGTG
GTCGAATGGGCAGGTAGCCGGATCAAGCGTATGCAGCCGCCGCATTGCATCAGCCATGATGGATACTTTC
TCGGCAGGAGCAAGGTGAGATGACAGGAGATCCTGCCCCGGCACTTCGCCCAATAGCAGCCAGTCCCTTC
CCGCTTCAGTGACAACGTCGAGCACAGCTGCGCAAGGAACGCCCGTCGTGGCCAGCCACGATAGCCGCGC
TGCCTCGTCCTGCAGTTCATTCAGGGCACCGGACAGGTCGGTCTTGACAAAAAGAACCGGGCGCCCCTGC
GCTGACAGCCGGAACACGGCGGCATCAGAGCAGCCGATTGTCTGTTGTGCCCAGTCATAGCCGAATAGCC
TCTCCACCCAAGCGGCCGGAGAACCTGCGTGCAATCCATCTTGTTCAATCATGCGAAACGATCCTCATCC
TGTCTCTTGATCAGATCTTGATCCCCTGCGCCATCAGATCCTTGGCGGCAAGAAAGCCATCCAGTTTACT
TTGCAGGGCTTCCCAACCTTACCAGAGGGCGCCCCAGCTGGCAATTCCGGTTCGCTTGCTGTCCATAAAA
CCGCCCAGTCTAGCTATCGCCATGTAAGCCCACTGCAAGCTACCTGCTTTCTCTTTGCGCTTGCGTTTTC
CCTTGTCCAGATAGCCCAGTAGCTGACATTCATCCGGGGTCAGCACCGTTTCTGCGGACTGGCTTTCTAC
GTGTTCCGCTTCCTTTAGCAGCCCTTGCGCCCTGAGTGCTTGCGGCAGCGTGAAGCT
Features (pLannotate 1.2.2; 11 found; start..end, strand, type, name):
      6..386     -  rep_origin     R6K γ ori: γ replication origin from E. coli plasmid R6K; requires the R6K initiator protein pi for replication
    415..448     +  protein_bind   loxP: Cre-mediated recombination occurs in the 8-bp core sequence (GCATACAT). Cre recombinase
    536..657     -  polyA_signal   SV40 poly(A) signal: SV40 polyadenylation signal
    652..777     -  CDS            ble (fragment): BLE_KLEPN - Experimental evidence at protein level: Swiss-Prot protein existence level 1. Binding protein with a strong affinity to the bleomycin family of antibiotics. Binds to CL990; an antimitotic-antibiotic compound. From Klebsiella pneumoniae.
    787..814     -  CDS            BleoR (fragment): antibiotic-binding protein; Sh ble from Streptoalloteichus hindustanus; confers resistance to bleomycin, phleomycin, and Zeocin™
    815..1213    -  CDS            BSD: blasticidin S deaminase; Aspergillus terreus BSD; confers resistance to blasticidin
   1232..1279    -  promoter       EM7 promoter: synthetic bacterial promoter&nbsp
   1327..1656    -  promoter       SV40 promoter: SV40 enhancer and early promoter
   1669..1827    -  CDS            ble (fragment): BLE_KLEPN - Experimental evidence at protein level: Swiss-Prot protein existence level 1. Binding protein with a strong affinity to the bleomycin family of antibiotics. Binds to CL990; an antimitotic-antibiotic compound. From Klebsiella pneumoniae.
   1851..2642    -  CDS            neo: KKA2_KLEPN - Also known as kan, nptII. Experimental evidence at protein level: Swiss-Prot protein existence level 1. Resistance to kanamycin, neomycin, paromomycin, ribostamycin, butirosin and gentamicin B. From Klebsiella pneumoniae.
   2674..6       -  CDS            tnpA (fragment) (across the origin): TN5P_ECOLX - Also known as tnp. Experimental evidence at protein level: Swiss-Prot protein existence level 1. Mediates transposition of transposon Tn5 by a 'cut and paste' mechanism. First, the monomeric transposase binds the 19 bp inverted DNA repeats flanking the transposon. Then, dimerization of the DNA- bound transposase creates a synaptic DNA complex. After nicking of the first DNA strand, excision of the transposon proceeds through a series of intermediates. The transposase then mediates the insertion of the transposon at a new site by strand transfer. The activity of the wild- type tran
