[The description below was written by a language model from this plasmid's Addgene catalogue record and pLannotate feature annotations shown in this document.]
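Description:
pINS-Blast is a small (about 3 kb) Cre/lox donor plasmid built on the pUNI10 univector backbone. It is designed to add a blasticidin resistance cassette to another loxP-containing plasmid by Cre-mediated recombination carried out in vitro. The backbone replicates from the R6K γ origin, which works only when the R6K initiator protein pi is supplied in trans. The plasmid must therefore be maintained in a pir-expressing E. coli host, and the record lists a pir-116 strain. It is catalogued as low copy. Bacterial selection is with kanamycin, conferred by the Tn5-derived neo (nptII) gene. The short ble and tnpA fragments annotated around neo look like remnants of the Tn5 region rather than functional genes.

The payload is an insert of roughly 1.15 kb carrying the Aspergillus terreus bsd gene, which encodes blasticidin S deaminase. It is driven by tandem SV40 enhancer/early promoter and synthetic bacterial EM7 promoter elements and ends in an SV40 polyadenylation signal. With this dual-promoter arrangement the marker can be expressed in both mammalian cells and E. coli. Small bleomycin-resistance fragments annotated downstream of bsd are probably leftovers from the commercial vector that supplied the cassette.

A single loxP site lies between the origin and the cassette. Cre can recombine it with a loxP site in a recipient plasmid, fusing the two molecules into a co-integrate. Because the R6K origin is inactive in ordinary pir-negative strains, only fusion products that carry the recipient's own origin should persist there. The result is an existing expression construct with a blasticidin marker for selecting stably transfected mammalian cells, obtained without conventional subcloning. The depositor notes a six-nucleotide discrepancy relative to the full sequence that does not affect function.
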