Addgene plasmid #31388: pINS-Blast
Depositing lab: Yegor Vassetzky. Depositing organization: CNRS, Delegation Ile-de-France Est. Publication: A set of vectors for introduction of antibiotic resistance genes by in vitro Cre-mediated recombination. Dmitriev PV, Vassetzky YS. BMC Res Notes. 2008 Dec 23;1:135. doi: 10.1186/1756-0500-1-135. PubMed 19105832.
Backbone
  Vector backbone: pUNI10
  Backbone manufacturer: Stephen Elledge
  Backbone size w/o insert (bp): 1843
  Vector type: Cre/Lox
  Selectable markers: Blasticidin
Growth in bacteria
  Bacterial resistance: Kanamycin, 50 μg/mL
  Growth temperature: 37°C
  Growth strain: BW23474 (pir::116)
  Copy number: Low Copy
Gene/Insert
  Gene/Insert name: bsd (alt name: blasticidin S deaminase)
  Species: Aspergillus terreus
  Insert size (bp): 1150
  Cloning method: Restriction Enzyme; 5′ cloning site XmnI/EcoRV (destroyed during cloning); 3′ cloning site SalI (not destroyed)
  Sequencing primers: 5′ n/a; 3′ sequence
Resource information
  A portion of this plasmid was derived from a plasmid made by: Invitrogen, Carlsbad, CA, USA
Terms and licenses: Academic/Nonprofit Terms; Industry Terms: Not Available to Industry
Depositor comments: 6nt mismatch compared to full plasmid sequence, does not affect the functionality of the plasmid.
How to cite: pINS-Blast was a gift from Yegor Vassetzky (Addgene plasmid # 31388 ; http://n2t.net/addgene:31388 ; RRID:Addgene_31388)
