>Addgene plasmid #31388 | pINS-Blast | addgene partial sequence | sequence record 43279 | EBV-rev
CAATTGCGGCCGCGGATCCCCATGGCCATATGTTCTCGAGCCCGGGGAATTCCAGATAACTTCGTATAAT
GTATGCTATACGAAGTTATGGTACCGCGGCCGCGTAGAGGATCTGTTGATCAGCAGTTCAACCTGTTGAT
AGTACGTACTAAGCTCTCATGTTTCACGTACTAAGCTCTCATGTTTAACGTACTAAGCTCTCATGTTTAA
CGAACTAAACCCTCATGGCTAACGTACTAAGCTCTCATGGCTAACGTACTAAGCTCTCATGTTTCACGTA
CTAAGCTCTCATGTTTGAACAATAAAATTAATATAAATCAGCAACTTAAATAGCCTCTAAGGTTTTAAGT
TTTATAAGAAAAAAAAGAATATATAAGGCTTTTAAAGCTTTTAAGGTTTAACGGTTGTGGACAACAAGCC
AGGGATGTAACGCACTGAGAAGCCCTTAGAGCCTCTCAAAGCAATTTTGAGTGACACAGGAACACTTAAC
GGCTGACATGGGAATTAGCTTCACGCTGCCGCAAGCACTCAGGGCGCAAGGGCTGCTAAAGGAAGCGGAA
CACGTAGAAAGCCAGTCCGCAGAAACGGTGCTGACCCCGGATGAATGTCAGCTACTGGGCTATCTGGACA
AGGGAAAACGCAAGCGCAAAGAGAAAGCAGGTAGCTTGCAGTGGGCTTACATGGCGATAGCTAGACTGGG
CGGTTTTATGGACAGCAAGCGAACCGGAATTGCCAGCTGGGGCGCCCTCTGGTAAGGTTGGGAAGCCCTG
CAAAGTAAACTGGATGGCTTTCTTGCCGCCAAGGATCTGATGGCGCAGGGGATCAAGATCTGATCAAGAG
ACAGGATGAGGATCGTTTCGCATGATTGAACAAGATGGATTGCACGCAGGT
