>Addgene plasmid #31388 | pINS-Blast | addgene partial sequence | sequence record 45585 | SV40pro-F 5'-TATTTATGCAGAGGCCGAGG-3'
GGAGGCTTTTTTGGAGGCCTAGGCTTTTGCAAAAAGCTCCCGGGAGCTTGTATATCCATTTTCGGATCTG
ATCAGCACGTGTTGACAATTAATCATCGGCATAGTATATCGGCATAGTATAATACGACAAGGTGAGGAAC
TAAACCATGGCCAAGCCTTTGTCTCAAGAAGAATCCACCCTCATTGAAAGAGCAACGGCTACAATCAACA
GCATCCCCATCTCTGAAGACTACAGCGTCGCCAGCGCAGCTCTCTCTAGCGACGGCCGCATCTTCACTGG
TGTCAATGTATATCATTTTACTGGGGGACCTTGTGCAGAACTCGTGGTGCTGGGCACTGCTGCTGCTGCG
GCAGCTGGCAACCTGACTTGTATCGTCGCGATCGGAAATGAGAACAGGGGCATCTTGAGCCCCTGCGGAC
GGTGCCGACAGGTGCTTCTCGATCTGCATCCTGGGATCAAAGCCATAGTGAAGGACAGTGATGGACAGCC
GACGGCAGTTGGGATTCGTGAATTGCTGCCCTCTGGTTATGTGTGGGAGGGCTAAGCACTTCGTGGCCGA
GGAGCAGGACTGACACGTGCTACGAGATTTCGATTCCACCGCCGCCTTCTATGAAAGGTTGGGCTTCGGA
ATCGTTTTCCGGGACGCCGGCTGGATGATCCTCCAGCGCGGGGATCTCATGCTGGAGTTCTTCGCCCACC
CCAACTTGTTTATTGCAGCTTATAATGGTTACAAATAAAGCAATAGCATCACAAATTTCACAAATAAAGC
ATTTTTTTCACTGCATTCTAGTTGTGGTTTGTCCAAACTCATCAATGTATCTTATCATGTCTGTATACCG
